>Addgene plasmid #165817 | p4xLexAOp-O1 | depositor full sequence | sequence record 323276 | p4xLexAOp-O1 sequence 2489 bps
TAACTGCAGGTCTCAGTCAGGAGGCATGCGTCGACTCTAGACCCGGGCAGCTGCGCTGTCAGGAGAGCTT
GGGCTGCAGGTCGAGGCTAAAAAACTAATCGCATTATCATCCCCTCGACGTACTGTACATATAACCACTG
GTTTTATATACAGCAGTACTGTACATATAACCACTGGTTTTATATACAGCAGTCGACGTACTGTACATAT
AACCACTGGTTTTATATACAGCAGTACTGTACATATAACCACTGGTTTTATATACAGCAGTCGAGGTAAG
ATTAGATATGGATATGTATATGGATATGTATATGGTGGTAATGCCATGTAATATGCCGCTTGAGACCTGC
AGTGACACGGTTATCCACAGAATCAGGGGATAACGCAGGAAAGAACATGTGAGCAAAAGGCCAGCAAAAG
GCCAGGAACCGTAAAAAGGCCGCGTTGCTGGCGTTTTTCCATAGGCTCCGCCCCCCTGACGAGCATCACA
AAAATCGACGCTCAAGTCAGAGGTGGCGAAACCCGACAGGACTATAAAGATACCAGGCGTTTCCCCCTGG
AAGCTCCCTCGTGCGCTCTCCTGTTCCGACCCTGCCGCTTACCGGATACCTGTCCGCCTTTCTCCCTTCG
GGAAGCGTGGCGCTTTCTCATAGCTCACGCTGTAGGTATCTCAGTTCGGTGTAGGTCGTTCGCTCCAAGC
TGGGCTGTGTGCACGAACCCCCCGTTCAGCCCGACCGCTGCGCCTTATCCGGTAACTATCGTCTTGAGTC
CAACCCGGTAAGACACGACTTATCGCCACTGGCAGCAGCCACTGGTAACAGGATTAGCAGAGCGAGGTAT
GTAGGCGGTGCTACAGAGTTCTTGAAGTGGTGGCCTAACTACGGCTACACTAGAAGAACAGTATTTGGTA
TCTGCGCTCTGCTGAAGCCAGTTACCTTCGGAAAAAGAGTTGGTAGCTCTTGATCCGGCAAACAAACCAC
CGCTGGTAGCGGTGGTTTTTTTGTTTGCAAGCAGCAGATTACGCGCAGAAAAAAAGGATCTCAAGAAGAT
CCTTTGATCTTTTCTACGGGGTCTGACGCTCAGTGGAACGAAAACTCACGTTAAGGGATTTTGGTCATGA
GATTATCAAAAAGGATCTTCACCTAGATCCTTTTGTGATGATCGGCACGTAAGAGGTTCCAACTTTCACC
ATAATGAAATAAGATCACTACCGGGCGTATTTTTTGAGTTATCGAGATTTTCAGGAGCTAAGGAAGCTAA
AATGGAGAAAAAAATCACTGGATATACCACCGTTGATATATCCCAATGGCATCGTAAAGAACATTTTGAG
GCATTTCAGTCAGTTGCTCAATGTACCTATAACCAGACCGTTCAGCTGGATATTACGGCCTTTTTAAAGA
CCGTAAAGAAAAATAAGCACAAGTTTTATCCGGCCTTTATTCACATTCTTGCCCGCCTGATGAATGCTCA
TCCGGAATTCCGTATGGCAATGAAAGACGGTGAGCTGGTGATATGGGATAGTGTTCACCCTTGTTACACC
GTTTTCCATGAGCAAACTGAAACGTTTTCATCGCTCTGGAGTGAATACCACGACGATTTCCGGCAGTTTC
TACACATATATTCGCAAGATGTGGCGTGTTACGGTGAAAACCTGGCCTATTTCCCTAAAGGGTTTATTGA
GAATATGTTTTTCGTGTCAGCCAATCCCTGGGTGAGTTTCACCAGTTTTGATTTAAACGTGGCCAATATG
GACAACTTCTTCGCCCCCGTTTTCACCATGGGCAAATATTATACGCAAGGCGACAAGGTGCTGATGCCGC
TGGCGATTCAGGTTCATCATGCCGTTTGTGATGGCTTCCATGTCGGCAGAATGCTTAATGAATTACAACA
GTACTGCGATGAGTGGCAGGGCGGGGCGTAATTTTTTTAAGGCAGTTATTGGTGCCCTTAAACGCCTGGT
TGCTACGCCTGAATAAGTGATAATAAGCGGATGAATGGCAGAAATTCGATGATAAGCTGTCAAACATGAT
GT
[125 nt withheld, positions 2033-2157]
C
[91 nt withheld, positions 2159-2249]
AGGGTGATGGTTCACGTAGTGGGCCAGCGCCCTGATAGACGGTTTTTCGCCCTTTGACGTTGGAGTCCAC
GTTCTTT
[37 nt withheld, positions 2327-2363]
ACCCTATCTCGGTCTATTCTTTTGATTTATAAGGGATTTTGCCGATTTCGGCCTATTGGTTAAAAAATGA
GCTGATTTAACAAAAATTTAACGCGAATTTTAACAAAATATTAACGCTTACAATTT
Features (pLannotate 1.2.2; 7 found; start..end, strand, type, name):
     84..112     -  promoter       GAL1 promoter (fragment): S. cerevisiae GAL1; inducible promoter, regulated by Gal4
    276..335     -  promoter       GAL10 promoter (fragment): S. cerevisiae GAL10; inducible promoter, regulated by Gal4
    456..1044    -  rep_origin     ori: high-copy-number ColE1/pMB1/pBR322/pUC origin of replication
   1159..1261    +  promoter       cat promoter: promoter of the E. coli cat gene encoding chloramphenicol acetyltransferase
   1262..1918    +  CDS            cat: CAT_ECOLX - Experimental evidence at protein level: Swiss-Prot protein existence level 1. This enzyme is an effector of chloramphenicol resistance in bacteria. From Escherichia coli. This protein is used as a marker in many commonly used cloning vectors, such as pACYC184.
   2006..2023    -  promoter       tet promoter (fragment): E. coli promoter for tetracycline efflux protein gene
   2034..2489    +  rep_origin     f1 ori (sequence partly withheld): f1 bacteriophage origin of replication; arrow indicates direction of (+) strand synthesis
