>Addgene plasmid #165817 | p4xLexAOp-O1 | addgene full sequence | sequence record 335453 | Addgene NGS Result
ATATTAACGCTTACAATTTTAACGGATCCGGTCTCAGGAGGCATGCGTCGACTCTAGACCCGGGCAGCTG
CGCTGTCAGGAGAGCTTGGGCTGCAGGTCGAGGCTAAAAAACTAATCGCATTATCATCCCCTCGACGTAC
TGTACATATAACCACTGGTTTTATATACAGCAGTACTGTACATATAACCACTGGTTTTATATACAGCAGT
CGACGTACTGTACATATAACCACTGGTTTTATATACAGCAGTACTGTACATATAACCACTGGTTTTATAT
ACAGCAGTCGAGGTAAGATTAGATATGGATATGTATATGGATATGTATATGGTGGTAATGCCATGTAATA
TGCCGCTGTCATGAGACCGGATCCTGACACGGTTATCCACAGAATCAGGGGATAACGCAGGAAAGAACAT
GTGAGCAAAAGGCCAGCAAAAGGCCAGGAACCGTAAAAAGGCCGCGTTGCTGGCGTTTTTCCATAGGCTC
CGCCCCCCTGACGAGCATCACAAAAATCGACGCTCAAGTCAGAGGTGGCGAAACCCGACAGGACTATAAA
GATACCAGGCGTTTCCCCCTGGAAGCTCCCTCGTGCGCTCTCCTGTTCCGACCCTGCCGCTTACCGGATA
CCTGTCCGCCTTTCTCCCTTCGGGAAGCGTGGCGCTTTCTCATAGCTCACGCTGTAGGTATCTCAGTTCG
GTGTAGGTCGTTCGCTCCAAGCTGGGCTGTGTGCACGAACCCCCCGTTCAGCCCGACCGCTGCGCCTTAT
CCGGTAACTATCGTCTTGAGTCCAACCCGGTAAGACACGACTTATCGCCACTGGCAGCAGCCACTGGTAA
CAGGATTAGCAGAGCGAGGTATGTAGGCGGTGCTACAGAGTTCTTGAAGTGGTGGCCTAACTACGGCTAC
ACTAGAAGAACAGTATTTGGTATCTGCGCTCTGCTGAAGCCAGTTACCTTCGGAAAAAGAGTTGGTAGCT
CTTGATCCGGCAAACAAACCACCGCTGGTAGCGGTGGTTTTTTTGTTTGCAAGCAGCAGATTACGCGCAG
AAAAAAAGGATCTCAAGAAGATCCTTTGATCTTTTCTACGGGGTCTGACGCTCAGTGGAACGAAAACTCA
CGTTAAGGGATTTTGGTCATGAGATTATCAAAAAGGATCTTCACCTAGATCCTTTTGTGATGATCGGCAC
GTAAGAGGTTCCAACTTTCACCATAATGAAATAAGATCACTACCGGGCGTATTTTTTGAGTTATCGAGAT
TTTCAGGAGCTAAGGAAGCTAAAATGGAGAAAAAAATCACTGGATATACCACCGTTGATATATCCCAATG
GCATCGTAAAGAACATTTTGAGGCATTTCAGTCAGTTGCTCAATGTACCTATAACCAGACCGTTCAGCTG
GATATTACGGCCTTTTTAAAGACCGTAAAGAAAAATAAGCACAAGTTTTATCCGGCCTTTATTCACATTC
TTGCCCGCCTGATGAATGCTCATCCGGAATTCCGTATGGCAATGAAAGACGGTGAGCTGGTGATATGGGA
TAGTGTTCACCCTTGTTACACCGTTTTCCATGAGCAAACTGAAACGTTTTCATCGCTCTGGAGTGAATAC
CACGACGATTTCCGGCAGTTTCTACACATATATTCGCAAGATGTGGCGTGTTACGGTGAAAACCTGGCCT
ATTTCCCTAAAGGGTTTATTGAGAATATGTTTTTCGTGTCAGCCAATCCCTGGGTGAGTTTCACCAGTTT
TGATTTAAACGTGGCCAATATGGACAACTTCTTCGCCCCCGTTTTCACCATGGGCAAATATTATACGCAA
GGCGACAAGGTGCTGATGCCGCTGGCGATTCAGGTTCATCATGCCGTTTGTGATGGCTTCCATGTCGGCA
GAATGCTTAATGAATTACAACAGTACTGCGATGAGTGGCAGGGCGGGGCGTAATTTTTTTAAGGCAGTTA
TTGGTGCCCTTAAACGCCTGGTTGCTACGCCTGAATAAGTGATAATAAGCGGATGAATGGCAGAAATTCG
ATGATAAGCTGTCAAACATGATGT
[125 nt withheld, positions 2055-2179]
C
[91 nt withheld, positions 2181-2271]
AGGGTGATGGTTCACGTAGTGGGCCAGCGCCCTGATAGACGGTTTTTCGCCCTTTGACGTTGGAGTCCAC
GTTCTTT
[37 nt withheld, positions 2349-2385]
ACCCTATCTCGGTCTATTCTTTTGATTTATAAGGGATTTTGCCGATTTCGGCCTATTGGTTAAAAAATGA
GCTGATTTAACAAAAATTTAACGCGAATTTTAACAAA
Features (pLannotate 1.2.2; 7 found; start..end, strand, type, name):
    101..129     -  promoter       GAL1 promoter (fragment): S. cerevisiae GAL1; inducible promoter, regulated by Gal4
    293..352     -  promoter       GAL10 promoter (fragment): S. cerevisiae GAL10; inducible promoter, regulated by Gal4
    478..1066    -  rep_origin     ori: high-copy-number ColE1/pMB1/pBR322/pUC origin of replication
   1181..1283    +  promoter       cat promoter: promoter of the E. coli cat gene encoding chloramphenicol acetyltransferase
   1284..1940    +  CDS            cat: CAT_ECOLX - Experimental evidence at protein level: Swiss-Prot protein existence level 1. This enzyme is an effector of chloramphenicol resistance in bacteria. From Escherichia coli. This protein is used as a marker in many commonly used cloning vectors, such as pACYC184.
   2028..2045    -  promoter       tet promoter (fragment): E. coli promoter for tetracycline efflux protein gene
   2056..19      +  rep_origin     f1 ori (across the origin) (sequence partly withheld): f1 bacteriophage origin of replication; arrow indicates direction of (+) strand synthesis
