[The description below was written by a language model from this plasmid's Addgene catalogue record and pLannotate feature annotations shown in this document.]
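Description:
p4xLexAOp-O1 is a small, high-copy bacterial cloning plasmid that serves as a modular part donor rather than a complete expression vector. It is catalogued under insect expression because the element it carries is meant for Drosophila transgenes. The backbone is listed as pBSK-O2 (about 2.2 kb), although the plasmid name and stated purpose describe it as an "Omega1" level module; the record does not resolve this difference. Propagation in E. coli relies on a ColE1/pUC-type origin, and selection is by chloramphenicol, through a cat gene driven by its native promoter. An f1 phage origin is also present, along with a short tet promoter fragment that appears to be backbone remnant.

The payload is a 321 bp synthetic insert containing four LexA operator sites (4xLexAOp), which the depositor annotates as an enhancer. LexAOp sites are bound by LexA-based transactivators and form the responder half of the LexA/LexAOp binary expression system. No core promoter, coding sequence or terminator is recorded, so the plasmid would not drive expression on its own. Its stated purpose is to act as a building block for assembling larger LexAOp response elements, presumably by combining it with matching modules in a hierarchical assembly scheme.

The automated annotation does not label the operator array itself. Instead it reports short GAL1 and GAL10 promoter fragments within the insert region. These may reflect yeast-derived sequence flanking the operators or incidental similarity, and they should not be read as functional yeast promoters. The depositor's sequence and the repository's sequencing result differ by only a few bases in length and show the same feature layout.
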