Addgene plasmid #165817: p4xLexAOp-O1
Purpose: Omega1 4xLexAOp for assembly of larger LexAOp response elements
Depositing lab: Koen Venken. Depositing organization: Baylor College of Medicine. Publication: Multiplexed drug-based selection and counterselection genetic manipulations in Drosophila. Matinyan N, Karkhanis MS, Gonzalez Y, Jain A, Saltzman A, Malovannaya A, Sarrion-Perdigones A, Dierick HA, Venken KJT. Cell Rep. 2021 Sep 14;36(11):109700. doi: 10.1016/j.celrep.2021.109700. PubMed 34525356.
Backbone
  Vector backbone: pBSK-O2
  Backbone size w/o insert (bp): 2168
  Vector type: Insect Expression
Growth in bacteria
  Bacterial resistance: Chloramphenicol, 25 μg/mL
  Growth temperature: 37°C
  Growth strain: DH10B
  Copy number: High Copy
Gene/Insert
  Gene/Insert name: 4xLexAOp-O1
  Species: Synthetic
  Insert size (bp): 321
  Cloning method: Restriction Enzyme; 5′ cloning site Unknown (unknown if destroyed)
Terms and licenses: Academic/Nonprofit Terms; Industry Terms: Not Available to Industry
Depositor comments: Enhancer
How to cite: p4xLexAOp-O1 was a gift from Koen Venken (Addgene plasmid # 165817 ; http://n2t.net/addgene:165817 ; RRID:Addgene_165817)
